Addgene plasmid #88903: pTE4565
Purpose: Expresses inactive/dead, humanized MbCpf1 nuclease
Depositing lab: Ervin Welker. Publication: Mb- and FnCpf1 nucleases are active in mammalian cells: activities and PAM preferences of four wild-type Cpf1 nucleases and of their altered PAM specificity variants. Toth E, Czene BC, Kulcsar PI, Krausz SL, Talas A, Nyeste A, Varga E, Huszar K, Weinhardt N, Ligeti Z, Borsy AE, Fodor E, Welker E. Nucleic Acids Res. 2018 Sep 20. pii: 5103950. doi: 10.1093/nar/gky815. PubMed 30239882.
Backbone
  Vector backbone: pcDNA3.1
  Backbone size w/o insert (bp): 5405
  Total vector size (bp): 9662
  Vector type: Mammalian Expression, CRISPR
  Selectable markers: Neomycin (select with G418)
Growth in bacteria
  Bacterial resistance: Ampicillin, 100 μg/mL
  Growth temperature: 37°C
  Growth strain: NEB Stable
  Copy number: High Copy
Gene/Insert
  Gene/Insert name: hMbCpf1(D986A) (alt name: Moraxella bovoculi humanized Cpf1 nuclease, D986A inactive/dead mutant)
  Insert size (bp): 4119
  Promoter: CMV
  Tag / fusion protein: NLS (C terminal on insert); 3xHA (C terminal on insert)
  Cloning method: Unknown
  Sequencing primers: 5′ CGCAAATGGGCGGTAGGCGTG; 3′ TAGAAGGCACAGTCGAGG
Terms and licenses: Academic/Nonprofit Terms; Industry Terms: Not Available to Industry
How to cite: pTE4565 was a gift from Ervin Welker (Addgene plasmid # 88903 ; http://n2t.net/addgene:88903 ; RRID:Addgene_88903)
