[The description below was written by a language model from this plasmid's Addgene catalogue record and pLannotate feature annotations shown in this document.]
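Description:
pTE4565 is a 9,662 bp mammalian expression plasmid built on the pcDNA3.1 backbone that produces a catalytically inactive ("dead") form of the Cpf1 (Cas12a) nuclease from Moraxella bovoculi. It is propagated in E. coli through a high-copy ColE1/pUC-type origin and selected with ampicillin via the β-lactamase gene. An f1 origin is also present. For selection in mammalian cells, an SV40 enhancer/early promoter drives the neomycin phosphotransferase gene, terminated by the SV40 poly(A) signal, which allows G418 selection of stable transfectants.

The payload is a roughly 4.1 kb human codon-optimised MbCpf1 open reading frame carrying the D986A substitution, which the record describes as the inactivating mutation. The automated annotation does not label the Cpf1 coding sequence itself. It lies in the unannotated stretch between the T7 promoter and the C-terminal tags. Transcription is driven by the CMV immediate-early enhancer and promoter and terminated by the bGH polyadenylation signal, and the upstream T7 promoter is a standard pcDNA3.1 feature that could support in vitro transcription. The protein is fused at its C terminus to a bipartite nucleoplasmin nuclear localisation signal, which directs it to the nucleus, followed by a 3xHA epitope tag for detection with anti-HA antibodies. Several short annotated fragments (HIV-1 LTR, SUMO3, ble, lacI) are probably incidental sequence matches or backbone remnants rather than functional elements.

No guide RNA cassette is annotated, so a crRNA would have to be supplied separately. The construct comes from a study comparing the activities and PAM preferences of Cpf1 orthologues in mammalian cells, where a nuclease-dead variant would plausibly serve as a negative control, although the record does not state its specific use.
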