Features (pLannotate 1.2.2; 22 found; start..end, strand, type, name):
    131..510     +  enhancer       CMV enhancer: human cytomegalovirus immediate early enhancer
    511..714     +  promoter       CMV promoter: human cytomegalovirus (CMV) immediate early promoter
    710..743     +  LTR            5' LTR (truncated) (fragment): truncated 5' long terminal repeat (LTR) from HIV-1
    759..777     +  promoter       T7 promoter: promoter for bacteriophage T7 RNA polymerase
   3013..3029    +  CDS            SUMO3 (fragment): human small ubiquitin-related modifier 3
   4944..4991    +  CDS            nucleoplasmin NLS: bipartite nuclear localization signal from nucleoplasmin
   4998..5078    +  CDS            3xHA: three tandem HA epitope tags
   5158..5382    +  polyA_signal   bGH poly(A) signal: bovine growth hormone polyadenylation signal
   5386..5407    +  promoter       SV40 promoter (fragment): SV40 enhancer and early promoter
   5428..5856    +  rep_origin     f1 ori (sequence partly withheld): f1 bacteriophage origin of replication; arrow indicates direction of (+) strand synthesis
   5870..6199    +  promoter       SV40 promoter: SV40 enhancer and early promoter
   6266..7057    +  CDS            neo: KKA2_KLEPN - Also known as kan, nptII. Experimental evidence at protein level: Swiss-Prot protein existence level 1. Resistance to kanamycin, neomycin, paromomycin, ribostamycin, butirosin and gentamicin B. From Klebsiella pneumoniae.
   7081..7239    +  CDS            ble (fragment): BLE_KLEPN - Experimental evidence at protein level: Swiss-Prot protein existence level 1. Binding protein with a strong affinity to the bleomycin family of antibiotics. Binds to CL990; an antimitotic-antibiotic compound. From Klebsiella pneumoniae.
   7234..7355    +  polyA_signal   SV40 poly(A) signal: SV40 polyadenylation signal
   7428..7444    -  protein_bind   lac operator: The lac repressor binds to the lac operator to inhibit transcription in E. coli. This inhibition can be relieved by adding lactose or isopropyl-β-D-thiogalactopyranoside (IPTG). lac repressor encoded by lacI
   7452..7482    -  promoter       lac promoter: promoter for the E. coli lac operon
   7497..7518    -  protein_bind   CAP binding site: CAP binding activates transcription in the presence of cAMP. E. coli catabolite activator protein
   7531..7623    -  CDS            lacI (fragment): lac repressor; lacI; The lac repressor binds to the lac operator to inhibit transcription in E. coli. This inhibition can be relieved by adding lactose or isopropyl-β-D-thiogalactopyranoside (IPTG).
   7806..8391    -  rep_origin     ori: high-copy-number ColE1/pMB1/pBR322/pUC origin of replication
   8562..9422    -  CDS            AmpR: β-lactamase; bla; confers resistance to ampicillin, carbenicillin, and related antibiotics
   9423..9527    -  promoter       AmpR promoter: bla
   9586..9638    -  misc_feature   bom (fragment): basis of mobility region from pBR322
>Addgene plasmid #88903 | pTE4565 | depositor full sequence | sequence record 172594 | pTE4565 sequence 9662 bps
GTCGCTGAGTAGTGCGCGAGCAAAATTTAAGCTACAACAAGGCAAGGCTTGACCGACAATTGCATGAAGA
ATCTGCTTAGGGTTAGGCGTTTTGCGCTGCTTCGCGATGTACGGGCCAGATATACGCGTTGACATTGATT
ATTGACTAGTTATTAATAGTAATCAATTACGGGGTCATTAGTTCATAGCCCATATATGGAGTTCCGCGTT
ACATAACTTACGGTAAATGGCCCGCCTGGCTGACCGCCCAACGACCCCCGCCCATTGACGTCAATAATGA
CGTATGTTCCCATAGTAACGCCAATAGGGACTTTCCATTGACGTCAATGGGTGGAGTATTTACGGTAAAC
TGCCCACTTGGCAGTACATCAAGTGTATCATATGCCAAGTACGCCCCCTATTGACGTCAATGACGGTAAA
TGGCCCGCCTGGCATTATGCCCAGTACATGACCTTATGGGACTTTCCTACTTGGCAGTACATCTACGTAT
TAGTCATCGCTATTACCATGGTGATGCGGTTTTGGCAGTACATCAATGGGCGTGGATAGCGGTTTGACTC
ACGGGGATTTCCAAGTCTCCACCCCATTGACGTCAATGGGAGTTTGTTTTGGCACCAAAATCAACGGGAC
TTTCCAAAATGTCGTAACAACTCCGCCCCATTGACGCAAATGGGCGGTAGGCGTGTACGGTGGGAGGTCT
ATATAAGCAGAGCTCTCTGGCTAACTAGAGAACCCACTGCTTACTGGCTTATCGAAATTAATACGACTCA
CTATAGGGAGACCCAAGCTGGCTAGCGTTTAAACTTAAGCTTGGTACCGCCACCATGCTGTTCCAGGACT
TTACCCACCTGTATCCACTGTCCAAGACAGTGAGATTTGAGCTGAAGCCCATCGATAGGACCCTGGAGCA
CATCCACGCCAAGAACTTCCTGTCTCAGGACGAGACAATGGCCGATATGCACCAGAAGGTGAAAGTGATC
CTGGACGATTACCACCGCGACTTCATCGCCGATATGATGGGCGAGGTGAAGCTGACCAAGCTGGCCGAGT
TCTATGACGTGTACCTGAAGTTTCGGAAGAACCCAAAGGACGATGAGCTGCAGAAGCAGCTGAAGGATCT
GCAGGCCGTGCTGAGAAAGGAGATCGTGAAGCCCATCGGCAATGGCGGCAAGTATAAGGCCGGCTACGAC
AGGCTGTTCGGCGCCAAGCTGTTTAAGGACGGCAAGGAGCTGGGCGATCTGGCCAAGTTCGTGATCGCAC
AGGAGGGAGAGAGCTCCCCAAAGCTGGCCCACCTGGCCCACTTCGAGAAGTTTTCCACCTATTTCACAGG
CTTTCACGATAACCGGAAGAATATGTATTCTGACGAGGATAAGCACACCGCCATCGCCTACCGCCTGATC
CACGAGAACCTGCCCCGGTTTATCGACAATCTGCAGATCCTGACCACAATCAAGCAGAAGCACTCTGCCC
TGTACGATCAGATCATCAACGAGCTGACCGCCAGCGGCCTGGACGTGTCTCTGGCCAGCCACCTGGATGG
CTATCACAAGCTGCTGACACAGGAGGGCATCACCGCCTACAATACACTGCTGGGAGGAATCTCCGGAGAG
GCAGGCTCTCCTAAGATCCAGGGCATCAACGAGCTGATCAATTCTCACCACAACCAGCACTGCCACAAGA
GCGAGAGAATCGCCAAGCTGAGGCCACTGCACAAGCAGATCCTGTCCGACGGCATGAGCGTGTCCTTCCT
GCCCTCTAAGTTTGCCGACGATAGCGAGATGTGCCAGGCCGTGAACGAGTTCTATCGCCACTACGCCGAC
GTGTTCGCCAAGGTGCAGAGCCTGTTCGACGGCTTTGACGATCACCAGAAGGATGGCATCTACGTGGAGC
ACAAGAACCTGAATGAGCTGTCCAAGCAGGCCTTCGGCGACTTTGCACTGCTGGGACGCGTGCTGGACGG
ATACTATGTGGATGTGGTGAATCCAGAGTTCAACGAGCGGTTTGCCAAGGCCAAGACCGACAATGCCAAG
GCCAAGCTGACAAAGGAGAAGGATAAGTTCATCAAGGGCGTGCACTCCCTGGCCTCTCTGGAGCAGGCCA
TCGAGCACTATACCGCAAGGCACGACGATGAGAGCGTGCAGGCAGGCAAGCTGGGACAGTACTTCAAGCA
CGGCCTGGCCGGAGTGGACAACCCCATCCAGAAGATCCACAACAATCACAGCACCATCAAGGGCTTTCTG
GAGAGGGAGCGCCCTGCAGGAGAGAGAGCCCTGCCAAAGATCAAGTCCGGCAAGAATCCTGAGATGACAC
AGCTGAGGCAGCTGAAGGAGCTGCTGGATAACGCCCTGAATGTGGCCCACTTCGCCAAGCTGCTGACCAC
AAAGACCACACTGGACAATCAGGATGGCAACTTCTATGGCGAGTTTGGCGTGCTGTACGACGAGCTGGCC
AAGATCCCCACCCTGTATAACAAGGTGAGAGATTACCTGAGCCAGAAGCCTTTCTCCACCGAGAAGTACA
AGCTGAACTTTGGCAATCCAACACTGCTGAATGGCTGGGACCTGAACAAGGAGAAGGATAATTTCGGCGT
GATCCTGCAGAAGGACGGCTGCTACTATCTGGCCCTGCTGGACAAGGCCCACAAGAAGGTGTTTGATAAC
GCCCCTAATACAGGCAAGAGCATCTATCAGAAGATGATCTATAAGTACCTGGAGGTGAGGAAGCAGTTCC
CCAAGGTGTTCTTTTCCAAGGAGGCCATCGCCATCAACTACCACCCTTCTAAGGAGCTGGTGGAGATCAA
GGACAAGGGCCGGCAGAGATCCGACGATGAGCGCCTGAAGCTGTATCGGTTTATCCTGGAGTGTCTGAAG
ATCCACCCTAAGTACGATAAGAAGTTCGAGGGCGCCATCGGCGACATCCAGCTGTTTAAGAAGGATAAGA
AGGGCAGAGAGGTGCCAATCAGCGAGAAGGACCTGTTCGATAAGATCAACGGCATCTTTTCTAGCAAGCC
TAAGCTGGAGATGGAGGACTTCTTTATCGGCGAGTTCAAGAGGTATAACCCAAGCCAGGACCTGGTGGAT
CAGTATAATATCTACAAGAAGATCGACTCCAACGATAATCGCAAGAAGGAGAATTTCTACAACAATCACC
CCAAGTTTAAGAAGGATCTGGTGCGGTACTATTACGAGTCTATGTGCAAGCACGAGGAGTGGGAGGAGAG
CTTCGAGTTTTCCAAGAAGCTGCAGGACATCGGCTGTTACGTGGATGTGAACGAGCTGTTTACCGAGATC
GAGACACGGAGACTGAATTATAAGATCTCCTTCTGCAACATCAATGCCGACTACATCGATGAGCTGGTGG
AGCAGGGCCAGCTGTATCTGTTCCAGATCTACAACAAGGACTTTTCCCCAAAGGCCCACGGCAAGCCCAA
TCTGCACACCCTGTACTTCAAGGCCCTGTTTTCTGAGGACAACCTGGCCGATCCTATCTATAAGCTGAAT
GGCGAGGCCCAGATCTTCTACAGAAAGGCCTCCCTGGACATGAACGAGACAACAATCCACAGGGCCGGCG
AGGTGCTGGAGAACAAGAATCCCGATAATCCTAAGAAGAGACAGTTCGTGTACGACATCATCAAGGATAA
GAGGTACACACAGGACAAGTTCATGCTGCACGTGCCAATCACCATGAACTTTGGCGTGCAGGGCATGACA
ATCAAGGAGTTCAATAAGAAGGTGAACCAGTCTATCCAGCAGTATGACGAGGTGAACGTGATCGGCATCG
CCCGGGGCGAGAGACACCTGCTGTACCTGACCGTGATCAATAGCAAGGGCGAGATCCTGGAGCAGTGTTC
CCTGAACGACATCACCACAGCCTCTGCCAATGGCACACAGATGACCACACCTTACCACAAGATCCTGGAT
AAGAGGGAGATCGAGCGCCTGAACGCCCGGGTGGGATGGGGCGAGATCGAGACAATCAAGGAGCTGAAGT
CTGGCTATCTGAGCCACGTGGTGCACCAGATCAGCCAGCTGATGCTGAAGTACAACGCCATCGTGGTGCT
GGAGGACCTGAATTTCGGCTTTAAGAGGGGCCGCTTTAAGGTGGAGAAGCAGATCTATCAGAACTTCGAG
AATGCCCTGATCAAGAAGCTGAACCACCTGGTGCTGAAGGACAAGGCCGACGATGAGATCGGCTCTTACA
AGAATGCCCTGCAGCTGACCAACAATTTCACAGATCTGAAGAGCATCGGCAAGCAGACCGGCTTCCTGTT
TTATGTGCCCGCCTGGAACACCTCTAAGATCGACCCTGAGACAGGCTTTGTGGATCTGCTGAAGCCAAGA
TACGAGAACATCGCCCAGAGCCAGGCCTTCTTTGGCAAGTTCGACAAGATCTGCTATAATGCCGACAAGG
ATTACTTCGAGTTTCACATCGACTACGCCAAGTTTACCGATAAGGCCAAGAATAGCCGCCAGATCTGGAC
AATCTGTTCCCACGGCGACAAGCGGTACGTGTACGATAAGACAGCCAACCAGAATAAGGGCGCCGCCAAG
GGCATCAACGTGAATGATGAGCTGAAGTCCCTGTTCGCCCGCCACCACATCAACGAGAAGCAGCCCAACC
TGGTCATGGACATCTGCCAGAACAATGATAAGGAGTTTCACAAGTCTCTGATGTACCTGCTGAAAACCCT
GCTGGCCCTGCGGTACAGCAACGCCTCCTCTGACGAGGATTTCATCCTGTCCCCCGTGGCAAACGACGAG
GGCGTGTTCTTTAATAGCGCCCTGGCCGACGATACACAGCCTCAGAATGCCGATGCCAACGGCGCCTACC
ACATCGCCCTGAAGGGCCTGTGGCTGCTGAATGAGCTGAAGAACTCCGACGATCTGAACAAGGTGAAGCT
GGCCATCGACAATCAGACCTGGCTGAATTTCGCCCAGAACAGGAAAAGGCCGGCGGCCACGAAAAAGGCC
GGCCAGGCAAAAAAGAAAAAGGGATCCTACCCATACGATGTTCCAGATTACGCTTATCCCTACGACGTGC
CTGATTATGCATACCCATATGATGTCCCCGACTATGCCTAAGAATTCTGCAGATATCCAGCACAGTGGCG
GCCGCTCGAGTCTAGAGGGCCCGTTTAAACCCGCTGATCAGCCTCGACTGTGCCTTCTAGTTGCCAGCCA
TCTGTTGTTTGCCCCTCCCCCGTGCCTTCCTTGACCCTGGAAGGTGCCACTCCCACTGTCCTTTCCTAAT
AAAATGAGGAAATTGCATCGCATTGTCTGAGTAGGTGTCATTCTATTCTGGGGGGTGGGGTGGGGCAGGA
CAGCAAGGGGGAGGATTGGGAAGACAATAGCAGGCATGCTGGGGATGCGGTGGGCTCTATGGCTTCTGAG
GCGGAAAGAACCAGCTGGGGCTCTAGGGGGTATCCCC
[124 nt withheld, positions 5428-5551]
C
[91 nt withheld, positions 5553-5643]
A
[49 nt withheld, positions 5645-5693]
CCTTTGACGTTGGAGTCCACGTTCTTT
[37 nt withheld, positions 5721-5757]
ACCCTATCTCGGTCTATTCTTTTGATTTATAAGGGATTTTGCCGATTTCGGCCTATTGGTTAAAAAATGA
GCTGATTTAACAAAAATTTAACGCGAATTAATTCTGTGGAATGTGTGTCAGTTAGGGTGTGGAAAGTCCC
CAGGCTCCCCAGCAGGCAGAAGTATGCAAAGCATGCATCTCAATTAGTCAGCAACCAGGTGTGGAAAGTC
CCCAGGCTCCCCAGCAGGCAGAAGTATGCAAAGCATGCATCTCAATTAGTCAGCAACCATAGTCCCGCCC
CTAACTCCGCCCATCCCGCCCCTAACTCCGCCCAGTTCCGCCCATTCTCCGCCCCATGGCTGACTAATTT
TTTTTATTTATGCAGAGGCCGAGGCCGCCTCTGCCTCTGAGCTATTCCAGAAGTAGTGAGGAGGCTTTTT
TGGAGGCCTAGGCTTTTGCAAAAAGCTCCCGGGAGCTTGTATATCCATTTTCGGATCTGATCAAGAGACA
GGATGAGGATCGTTTCGCATGATTGAACAAGATGGATTGCACGCAGGTTCTCCGGCCGCTTGGGTGGAGA
GGCTATTCGGCTATGACTGGGCACAACAGACAATCGGCTGCTCTGATGCCGCCGTGTTCCGGCTGTCAGC
GCAGGGGCGCCCGGTTCTTTTTGTCAAGACCGACCTGTCCGGTGCCCTGAATGAACTGCAGGACGAGGCA
GCGCGGCTATCGTGGCTGGCCACGACGGGCGTTCCTTGCGCAGCTGTGCTCGACGTTGTCACTGAAGCGG
GAAGGGACTGGCTGCTATTGGGCGAAGTGCCGGGGCAGGATCTCCTGTCATCTCACCTTGCTCCTGCCGA
GAAAGTATCCATCATGGCTGATGCAATGCGGCGGCTGCATACGCTTGATCCGGCTACCTGCCCATTCGAC
CACCAAGCGAAACATCGCATCGAGCGAGCACGTACTCGGATGGAAGCCGGTCTTGTCGATCAGGATGATC
TGGACGAAGAGCATCAGGGGCTCGCGCCAGCCGAACTGTTCGCCAGGCTCAAGGCGCGCATGCCCGACGG
CGAGGATCTCGTCGTGACCCATGGCGATGCCTGCTTGCCGAATATCATGGTGGAAAATGGCCGCTTTTCT
GGATTCATCGACTGTGGCCGGCTGGGTGTGGCGGACCGCTATCAGGACATAGCGTTGGCTACCCGTGATA
TTGCTGAAGAGCTTGGCGGCGAATGGGCTGACCGCTTCCTCGTGCTTTACGGTATCGCCGCTCCCGATTC
GCAGCGCATCGCCTTCTATCGCCTTCTTGACGAGTTCTTCTGAGCGGGACTCTGGGGTTCGAAATGACCG
ACCAAGCGACGCCCAACCTGCCATCACGAGATTTCGATTCCACCGCCGCCTTCTATGAAAGGTTGGGCTT
CGGAATCGTTTTCCGGGACGCCGGCTGGATGATCCTCCAGCGCGGGGATCTCATGCTGGAGTTCTTCGCC
CACCCCAACTTGTTTATTGCAGCTTATAATGGTTACAAATAAAGCAATAGCATCACAAATTTCACAAATA
AAGCATTTTTTTCACTGCATTCTAGTTGTGGTTTGTCCAAACTCATCAATGTATCTTATCATGTCTGTAT
ACCGTCGACCTCTAGCTAGAGCTTGGCGTAATCATGGTCATAGCTGTTTCCTGTGTGAAATTGTTATCCG
CTCACAATTCCACACAACATACGAGCCGGAAGCATAAAGTGTAAAGCCTGGGGTGCCTAATGAGTGAGCT
AACTCACATTAATTGCGTTGCGCTCACTGCCCGCTTTCCAGTCGGGAAACCTGTCGTGCCAGCTGCATTA
ATGAATCGGCCAACGCGCGGGGAGAGGCGGTTTGCGTATTGGGCGCTCTTCCGCTTCCTCGCTCACTGAC
TCGCTGCGCTCGGTCGTTCGGCTGCGGCGAGCGGTATCAGCTCACTCAAAGGCGGTAATACGGTTATCCA
CAGAATCAGGGGATAACGCAGGAAAGAACATGTGAGCAAAAGGCCAGCAAAAGGCCAGGAACCGTAAAAA
GGCCGCGTTGCTGGCGTTTTTCCATAGGCTCCGCCCCCCTGACGAGCATCACAAAAATCGACGCTCAAGT
CAGAGGTGGCGAAACCCGACAGGACTATAAAGATACCAGGCGTTTCCCCCTGGAAGCTCCCTCGTGCGCT
CTCCTGTTCCGACCCTGCCGCTTACCGGATACCTGTCCGCCTTTCTCCCTTCGGGAAGCGTGGCGCTTTC
TCATAGCTCACGCTGTAGGTATCTCAGTTCGGTGTAGGTCGTTCGCTCCAAGCTGGGCTGTGTGCACGAA
CCCCCCGTTCAGCCCGACCGCTGCGCCTTATCCGGTAACTATCGTCTTGAGTCCAACCCGGTAAGACACG
ACTTATCGCCACTGGCAGCAGCCACTGGTAACAGGATTAGCAGAGCGAGGTATGTAGGCGGTGCTACAGA
GTTCTTGAAGTGGTGGCCTAACTACGGCTACACTAGAAGAACAGTATTTGGTATCTGCGCTCTGCTGAAG
CCAGTTACCTTCGGAAAAAGAGTTGGTAGCTCTTGATCCGGCAAACAAACCACCGCTGGTAGCGGTTTTT
TTGTTTGCAAGCAGCAGATTACGCGCAGAAAAAAAGGATCTCAAGAAGATCCTTTGATCTTTTCTACGGG
GTCTGACGCTCAGTGGAACGAAAACTCACGTTAAGGGATTTTGGTCATGAGATTATCAAAAAGGATCTTC
ACCTAGATCCTTTTAAATTAAAAATGAAGTTTTAAATCAATCTAAAGTATATATGAGTAAACTTGGTCTG
ACAGTTACCAATGCTTAATCAGTGAGGCACCTATCTCAGCGATCTGTCTATTTCGTTCATCCATAGTTGC
CTGACTCCCCGTCGTGTAGATAACTACGATACGGGAGGGCTTACCATCTGGCCCCAGTGCTGCAATGATA
CCGCGAGACCCACGCTCACCGGCTCCAGATTTATCAGCAATAAACCAGCCAGCCGGAAGGGCCGAGCGCA
GAAGTGGTCCTGCAACTTTATCCGCCTCCATCCAGTCTATTAATTGTTGCCGGGAAGCTAGAGTAAGTAG
TTCGCCAGTTAATAGTTTGCGCAACGTTGTTGCCATTGCTACAGGCATCGTGGTGTCACGCTCGTCGTTT
GGTATGGCTTCATTCAGCTCCGGTTCCCAACGATCAAGGCGAGTTACATGATCCCCCATGTTGTGCAAAA
AAGCGGTTAGCTCCTTCGGTCCTCCGATCGTTGTCAGAAGTAAGTTGGCCGCAGTGTTATCACTCATGGT
TATGGCAGCACTGCATAATTCTCTTACTGTCATGCCATCCGTAAGATGCTTTTCTGTGACTGGTGAGTAC
TCAACCAAGTCATTCTGAGAATAGTGTATGCGGCGACCGAGTTGCTCTTGCCCGGCGTCAATACGGGATA
ATACCGCGCCACATAGCAGAACTTTAAAAGTGCTCATCATTGGAAAACGTTCTTCGGGGCGAAAACTCTC
AAGGATCTTACCGCTGTTGAGATCCAGTTCGATGTAACCCACTCGTGCACCCAACTGATCTTCAGCATCT
TTTACTTTCACCAGCGTTTCTGGGTGAGCAAAAACAGGAAGGCAAAATGCCGCAAAAAAGGGAATAAGGG
CGACACGGAAATGTTGAATACTCATACTCTTCCTTTTTCAATATTATTGAAGCATTTATCAGGGTTATTG
TCTCATGAGCGGATACATATTTGAATGTATTTAGAAAAATAAACAAATAGGGGTTCCGCGCACATTTCCC
CGAAAAGTGCCACCTGACGTCGACGGATCGGGAGATCTCCCGATCCCCTATGGTGCACTCTCAGTACAAT
CTGCTCTGATGCCGCATAGTTAAGCCAGTATCTGCTCCCTGCTTGTGTGTTGGAG
